Addgene plasmid #128532: pMJA157
Purpose: Expresses mutant Ber e 1 in Pichia
Depositing lab: Marcos Alcocer. Depositing organization: University of Nottingham.
Backbone
  Vector backbone: pPIC9
  Backbone manufacturer: Invitrogen
  Backbone size w/o insert (bp): 8016
  Vector type: Yeast Expression
  Selectable markers: HIS4
Growth in bacteria
  Bacterial resistance: Ampicillin, 100 μg/mL
  Growth temperature: 37°C
  Growth strain: DH5alpha
  Copy number: Unknown
Gene/Insert
  Gene/Insert name: mutant Ber e 1 (alt name: M80400)
  Species: Bertholletia excelsa
  Insert size (bp): 333
  Promoter: AOX1
  Cloning method: Restriction Enzyme; 5′ cloning site XhoI (not destroyed); 3′ cloning site EcoRI (not destroyed)
  Sequencing primers: 5′ CGACTGGTTCCAATTGACAAGCTTT; 3′ TGCATCTCTCAGGCAAATGGCA
Terms and licenses: Academic/Nonprofit Terms; Industry Terms: Not Available to Industry
Depositor comments: secreted Ber e 1 from Brazil nut mutant C08A
How to cite: pMJA157 was a gift from Marcos Alcocer (Addgene plasmid # 128532 ; http://n2t.net/addgene:128532 ; RRID:Addgene_128532)
