[The description below was written by a language model from this plasmid's Addgene catalogue record and pLannotate feature annotations shown in this document.]
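Description:
pMJA157 is a yeast expression plasmid built on the pPIC9 backbone for producing a secreted mutant form of Ber e 1, the 2S seed storage protein (albumin) of Brazil nut (Bertholletia excelsa), in the methylotrophic yeast Pichia pastoris. The sequenced plasmid is about 8.3 kb. In E. coli it is propagated through a ColE1/pMB1-type origin and selected with ampicillin via the bla gene and its promoter. Remnants of the pBR322 lineage are also annotated, including the bom region and fragments of rop, the tetracycline resistance gene and the tet promoter, none of which appear to be intact functional units. In Pichia, selection relies on the PpHIS4 gene, which complements histidine auxotrophy in his4 host strains.

The expression cassette is driven by the methanol-inducible AOX1 promoter and closed by the AOX1 transcription terminator. The roughly 333 bp Ber e 1 insert, cloned between XhoI and EcoRI sites that both remain intact, sits directly downstream of, and slightly overlapping, the S. cerevisiae α-factor secretion signal in the annotation, consistent with an in-frame fusion. This leader directs the protein into the secretory pathway, where Kex2 cleavage after the dibasic KR motif and trimming of the EA dipeptides release the mature protein into the culture medium. The depositor describes the variant as mutant C08A, but the record gives no further detail on the substitution or its intended effect. A separate AOX1 3' fragment, together with the AOX1 promoter region, provides homology that in pPIC9-type vectors supports integration into the Pichia genome at the AOX1 locus, with HIS4 offering an alternative target. No epitope or purification tags are annotated.
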