Features (pLannotate 1.2.2; 15 found; start..end, strand, type, name):
      1..936     +  promoter       AOX1 promoter: Pichia pastoris AOX1; inducible promoter, regulated by methanol
    948..1214    +  CDS            α-factor secretion signal: N-terminal secretion signal from S. cerevisiae alpha-factor; MFα1; Cleavage by the Kex2 protease occurs after the dibasic KR sequence. The EA dipeptides are then removed by dipeptidyl aminopeptidase A.
   1203..1544    +  CDS            BE2S1 (fragment): 2SS1_BEREX - Experimental evidence at protein level: Swiss-Prot protein existence level 1. This is a 2S seed storage protein. From Bertholletia excelsa (Brazil nut).
   1578..1643    +  CDS            AOX1 (fragment): ALOX1_KOMPC - Experimental evidence at protein level: Swiss-Prot protein existence level 1. Major isoform of alcohol oxidase, which catalyzes the oxidation of methanol to formaldehyde and hydrogen peroxide, the first step in the methanol utilization pathway of methylotrophic yeasts. From Komagataella phaffii (strain ATCC 76273 / CBS 7435 / CECT 11047 / NRRL Y-11430 / Wegner 21-1) (Yeast) (Pichia pastoris).
   1647..1893    +  terminator     AOX1 terminator: Pichia pastoris AOX1; transcription terminator for AOX1
   1976..2269    +  CDS            TcR (fragment): tetracycline efflux protein; tet; confers resistance to tetracycline
   2306..4840    -  CDS            PpHIS4: multifunctional enzyme, required for histidine biosynthesis; Pichia pastoris HIS4; auxotrophic marker for Pichia pastoris
   4919..5198    +  CDS            TcR (fragment): tetracycline efflux protein; tet; confers resistance to tetracycline
   5195..5943    +  misc_feature   AOX1 3' fragment: region downstream of Pichia pastoris AOX1 gene
   5945..5985    +  CDS            rop (fragment): Rop protein, which maintains plasmids at low copy number; rop
   6087..6227    +  misc_feature   bom: basis of mobility region from pBR322
   6413..7001    -  rep_origin     ori: high-copy-number ColE1/pMB1/pBR322/pUC origin of replication
   7172..8032    -  CDS            AmpR: β-lactamase; bla; confers resistance to ampicillin, carbenicillin, and related antibiotics
   8033..8137    -  promoter       AmpR promoter: bla
   8254..8277    +  promoter       tet promoter (fragment): E. coli promoter for tetracycline efflux protein gene
>Addgene plasmid #128532 | pMJA157 | addgene full sequence | sequence record 251881 | Addgene NGS Result
GATCTAACATCCAAAGACGAAAGGTTGAATGAAACCTTTTTGCCATCCGACATCCACAGGTCCATTCTCA
CACATAAGTGCCAAACGCAACAGGAGGGGATACACTAGCAGCAGACCGTTGCAAACGCAGGACCTCCACT
CCTCTTCTCCTCAACACCCACTTTTGCCATCGAAAAACCAGCCCAGTTATTGGGCTTGATTGGAGCTCGC
TCATTCCAATTCCTTCTATTAGGCTACTAACACCATGACTTTATTAGCCTGTCTATCCTGGCCCCCCTGG
CGAGGTTCATGTTTGTTTATTTCCGAATGCAACAAGCTCCGCATTACACCCGAACATCACTCCAGATGAG
GGCTTTCTGAGTGTGGGGTCAAATAGTTTCATGTTCCCCAAATGGCCCAAAACTGACAGTTTAAACGCTG
TCTTGGAACCTAATATGACAAAAGCGTGATCTCATCCAAGATGAACTAAGTTTGGTTCGTTGAAATGCTA
ACGGCCAGTTGGTCAAAAAGAAACTTCCAAAAGTCGGCATACCGTTTGTCTTGTTTGGTATTGATTGACG
AATGCTCAAAAATAATCTCATTAATGCTTAGCGCAGTCTCTCTATCGCTTCTGAACCCCGGTGCACCTGT
GCCGAAACGCAAATGGGGAAACACCCGCTTTTTGGATGATTATGCATTGTCTCCACATTGTATGCTTCCA
AGATTCTGGTGGGAATACTGCTGATAGCCTAACGTTCATGATCAAAATTTAACTGTTCTAACCCCTACTT
GACAGCAATATATAAACAGAAGGAAGCTGCCCTGTCTTAAACCTTTTTTTTTATCATCATTATTAGCTTA
CTTTCATAATTGCGACTGGTTCCAATTGACAAGCTTTTGATTTTAACGACTTTTAACGACAACTTGAGAA
GATCAAAAAACAACTAATTATTCGAAGGATCCAAACGATGAGATTTCCTTCAATTTTTACTGCAGTTTTA
TTCGCAGCATCCTCCGCATTAGCTGCTCCAGTCAACACTACAACAGAAGATGAAACGGCACAAATTCCGG
CTGAAGCTGTCATCGGTTACTCAGATTTAGAAGGGGATTTCGATGTTGCTGTTTTGCCATTTTCCAACAG
CACAAATAACGGGTTATTGTTTATAAATACTACTATTGCCAGCATTGCTGCTAAAGAAGAAGGGGTATCT
CTCGAGAAAAGAGAGGCTGAAGCTCAGGAGGAGGCTCGCGAGCAGATGCAGAGACAGCAGATGCTCAGCC
ACTGCCGGATGTATATGAGACAGCAGATGGAGGAGAGCACGTACCAGACCATGCCCAGGCGGGGAATGGA
GCCGCATATGAGCGAGTGCTGCGAGCAGCTGGAGGGGATGGACGAGAGCTGCAGATGCGAAGGCTTAAGG
ATGATGATGAGGATGATGCAACAGAAGGAGATGCAACCCCGAGGGGAGCAGATGCGAAGGATGATGAGGC
TGGCCGAGAATATCCCTTCCCGCTGCAACCTCAGTCCCATGAGATGCCCCATGGGTGGCTCCATTGCCGG
GTTCTGAGAATTCCCTAGGGCGGCCGCGAATTAATTCGCCTTAGACATGACTGTTCCTCAGTTCAAGTTG
GGCACTTACGAGAAGACCGGTCTTGCTAGATTCTAATCAAGAGGATGTCAGAATGCCATTTGCCTGAGAG
ATGCAGGCTTCATTTTTGATACTTTTTTATTTGTAACCTATATAGTATAGGATTTTTTTTGTCATTTTGT
TTCTTCTCGTACGAGCTTGCTCCTGATCAGCCTATCTCGCAGCTGATGAATATCTTGTGGTAGGGGTTTG
GGAAAATCATTCGAGTTTGATGTTTTTCTTGGTATTTCCCACTCCTCTTCAGAGTACAGAAGATTAAGTG
AGACGTTCGTTTGTGCAAGCTTATCGATAAGCTTTAATGCGGTAGTTTATCACAGTTAAATTGCTAACGC
AGTCAGGCACCGTGTATGAAATCTAACAATGCGCTCATCGTCATCCTCGGCACCGTCACCCTGGATGCTG
TAGGCATAGGCTTGGTTATGCCGGTACTGCCGGGCCTCTTGCGGGATATCGTCCATTCCGACAGCATCGC
CAGTCACTATGGCGTGCTGCTAGCGCTATATGCGTTGATGCAATTTCTATGCGCACCCGTTCTCGGAGCA
CTGTCCGACCGCTTTGGCCGCCGCCCAGTCCTGCTCGCTTCGCTACTTGGAGCCACTATCGACTACGCGA
TCATGGCGACCACACCCGTCCTGTGGATCTATCGAATCTAAATGTAAGTTAAAATCTCTAAATAATTAAA
TAAGTCCCAGTTTCTCCATACGAACCTTAACAGCATTGCGGTGAGCATCTAGACCTTCAACAGCAGCCAG
ATCCATCACTGCTTGGCCAATATGTTTCAGTCCCTCAGGAGTTACGTCTTGTGAAGTGATGAACTTCTGG
AAGGTTGCAGTGTTAACTCCGCTGTATTGACGGGCATATCCGTACGTTGGCAAAGTGTGGTTGGTACCGG
AGGAGTAATCTCCACAACTCTCTGGAGAGTAGGCACCAACAAACACAGATCCAGCGTGTTGTACTTGATC
AACATAAGAAGAAGCATTCTCGATTTGCAGGATCAAGTGTTCAGGAGCGTACTGATTGGACATTTCCAAA
GCCTGCTCGTAGGTTGCAACCGATAGGGTTGTAGAGTGTGCAATACACTTGCGTACAATTTCAACCCTTG
GCAACTGCACAGCTTGGTTGTGAACAGCATCTTCAATTCTGGCAAGCTCCTTGTCTGTCATATCGACAGC
CAACAGAATCACCTGGGAATCAATACCATGTTCAGCTTGAGACAGAAGGTCTGAGGCAACGAAATCTGGA
TCAGCGTATTTATCAGCAATAACTAGAACTTCAGAAGGCCCAGCAGGCATGTCAATACTACACAGGGCTG
ATGTGTCATTTTGAACCATCATCTTGGCAGCAGTAACGAACTGGTTTCCTGGACCAAATATTTTGTCACA
CTTAGGAACAGTTTCTGTTCCGTAAGCCATAGCAGCTACTGCCTGGGCGCCTCCTGCTAGCACGATACAC
TTAGCACCAACCTTGTGGGCAACGTAGATGACTTCTGGGGTAAGGGTACCATCCTTCTTAGGTGGAGATG
CAAAAACAATTTCTTTGCAACCAGCAACTTTGGCAGGAACACCCAGCATCAGGGAAGTGGAAGGCAGAAT
TGCGGTTCCACCAGGAATATAGAGGCCAACTTTCTCAATAGGTCTTGCAAAACGAGAGCAGACTACACCA
GGGCAAGTCTCAACTTGCAACGTCTCCGTTAGTTGAGCTTCATGGAATTTCCTGACGTTATCTATAGAGA
GATCAATGGCTCTCTTAACGTTATCTGGCAATTGCATAAGTTCCTCTGGGAAAGGAGCTTCTAACACAGG
TGTCTTCAAAGCGACTCCATCAAACTTGGCAGTTAGTTCTAAAAGGGCTTTGTCACCATTTTGACGAACA
TTGTCGACAATTGGTTTGACTAATTCCATAATCTGTTCCGTTTTCTGGATAGGACGACGAAGGGCATCTT
CAATTTCTTGTGAGGAGGCCTTAGAAACGTCAATTTTGCACAATTCAATACGACCTTCAGAAGGGACTTC
TTTAGGTTTGGATTCTTCTTTAGGTTGTTCCTTGGTGTATCCTGGCTTGGCATCTCCTTTCCTTCTAGTG
ACCTTTAGGGACTTCATATCCAGGTTTCTCTCCACCTCGTCCAACGTCACACCGTACTTGGCACATCTAA
CTAATGCAAAATAAAATAAGTCAGCACATTCCCAGGCTATATCTTCCTTGGATTTAGCTTCTGCAAGTTC
ATCAGCTTCCTCCCTAATTTTAGCGTTCAACAAAACTTCGTCGTCAAATAACCGTTTGGTATAAGAACCT
TCTGGAGCATTGCTCTTACGATCCCACAAGGTGGCTTCCATGGCTCTAAGACCCTTTGATTGGCCAAAAC
AGGAAGTGCGTTCCAAGTGACAGAAACCAACACCTGTTTGTTCAACCACAAATTTCAAGCAGTCTCCATC
ACAATCCAATTCGATACCCAGCAACTTTTGAGTTGCTCCAGATGTAGCACCTTTATACCACAAACCGTGA
CGACGAGATTGGTAGACTCCAGTTTGTGTCCTTATAGCCTCCGGAATAGACTTTTTGGACGAGTACACCA
GGCCCAACGAGTAATTAGAAGAGTCAGCCACCAAAGTAGTGAATAGACCATCGGGGCGGTCAGTAGTCAA
AGACGCCAACAAAATTTCACTGACAGGGAACTTTTTGACATCTTCAGAAAGTTCGTATTCAGTAGTCAAT
TGCCGAGCATCAATAATGGGGATTATACCAGAAGCAACAGTGGAAGTCACATCTACCAACTTTGCGGTCT
CAGAAAAAGCATAAACAGTTCTACTACCGCCATTAGTGAAACTTTTCAAATCGCCCAGTGGAGAAGAAAA
AGGCACAGCGATACTAGCATTAGCGGGCAAGGATGCAACTTTATCAACCAGGGTCCTATAGATAACCCTA
GCGCCTGGGATCATCCTTTGGACAACTCTTTCTGCCAAATCTAGGTCCAAAATCACTTCATTGATACCAT
TATTGTACAACTTGAGCAAGTTGTCGATCAGCTCCTCAAATTGGTCCTCTGTAACGGATGACTCAACTTG
CACATTAACTTGAAGCTCAGTCGATTGAGTGAACTTGATCAGGTTGTGCAGCTGGTCAGCAGCATAGGGA
AACACGGCTTTTCCTACCAAACTCAAGGAATTATCAAACTCTGCAACACTTGCGTATGCAGGTAGCAAGG
GAAATGTCATACTTGAAGTCGGACAGTGAGTGTAGTCTTGAGAAATTCTGAAGCCGTATTTTTATTATCA
GTGAGTCAGTCATCAGGAGATCCTCTACGCCGGACGCATCGTGGCCGGCATCACCGGCGCCACAGGTGCG
GTTGCTGGCGCCTATATCGCCGACATCACCGATGGGGAAGATCGGGCTCGCCACTTCGGGCTCATGAGCG
CTTGTTTCGGCGTGGGTATGGTGGCAGGCCCCGTGGCCGGGGGACTGTTGGGCGCCATCTCCTTGCATGC
ACCATTCCTTGCGGCGGCGGTGCTCAACGGCCTCAACCTACTACTGGGCTGCTTCCTAATGCAGGAGTCG
CATAAGGGAGAGCGTCGAGTATCTATGATTGGAAGTATGGGAATGGTGATACCCGCATTCTTCAGTGTCT
TGAGGTCTCCTATCAGATTATGCCCAACTAAAGCAACCGGAGGAGGAGATTTCATGGTAAATTTCTCTGA
CTTTTGGTCATCAGTAGACTCGAACTGTGAGACTATCTCGGTTATGACAGCAGAAATGTCCTTCTTGGAG
ACAGTAAATGAAGTCCCACCAATAAAGAAATCCTTGTTATCAGGAACAAACTTCTTGTTTCGAACTTTTT
CGGTGCCTTGAACTATAAAATGTAGAGTGGATATGTCGGGTAGGAATGGAGCGGGCAAATGCTTACCTTC
TGGACCTTCAAGAGGTATGTAGGGTTTGTAGATACTGATGCCAACTTCAGTGACAACGTTGCTATTTCGT
TCAAACCATTCCGAATCCAGAGAAATCAAAGTTGTTTGTCTACTATTGATCCAAGCCAGTGCGGTCTTGA
AACTGACAATAGTGTGCTCGTGTTTTGAGGTCATCTTTGTATGAATAAATCTAGTCTTTGATCTAAATAA
TCTTGACGAGCCAGACGATAATACCAATCTAAACTCTTTAAACGTTAAAGGACAAGTATGTCTGCCTGTA
TTAAACCCCAAATCAGCTCGTAGTCTGATCCTCATCAACTTGAGGGGCACTATCTTGTTTTAGAGAAATT
TGCGGAGATGCGATATCGAGAAAAAGGTACGCTGATTTTAAACGTGAAATTTATCTCAAGATCTGCTGCC
TCGCGCGTTTCGGTGATGACGGTGAAAACCTCTGACACATGCAGCTCCCGGAGACGGTCACAGCTTGTCT
GTAAGCGGATGCCGGGAGCAGACAAGCCCGTCAGGGCGCGTCAGCGGGTGTTGGCGGGTGTCGGGGCGCA
GCCATGACCCAGTCACGTAGCGATAGCGGAGTGTATACTGGCTTAACTATGCGGCATCAGAGCAGATTGT
ACTGAGAGTGCACCATATGCGGTGTGAAATACCGCACAGATGCGTAAGGAGAAAATACCGCATCAGGCGC
TCTTCCGCTTCCTCGCTCACTGACTCGCTGCGCTCGGTCGTTCGGCTGCGGCGAGCGGTATCAGCTCACT
CAAAGGCGGTAATACGGTTATCCACAGAATCAGGGGATAACGCAGGAAAGAACATGTGAGCAAAAGGCCA
GCAAAAGGCCAGGAACCGTAAAAAGGCCGCGTTGCTGGCGTTTTTCCATAGGCTCCGCCCCCCTGACGAG
CATCACAAAAATCGACGCTCAAGTCAGAGGTGGCGAAACCCGACAGGACTATAAAGATACCAGGCGTTTC
CCCCTGGAAGCTCCCTCGTGCGCTCTCCTGTTCCGACCCTGCCGCTTACCGGATACCTGTCCGCCTTTCT
CCCTTCGGGAAGCGTGGCGCTTTCTCATAGCTCACGCTGTAGGTATCTCAGTTCGGTGTAGGTCGTTCGC
TCCAAGCTGGGCTGTGTGCACGAACCCCCCGTTCAGCCCGACCGCTGCGCCTTATCCGGTAACTATCGTC
TTGAGTCCAACCCGGTAAGACACGACTTATCGCCACTGGCAGCAGCCACTGGTAACAGGATTAGCAGAGC
GAGGTATGTAGGCGGTGCTACAGAGTTCTTGAAGTGGTGGCCTAACTACGGCTACACTAGAAGGACAGTA
TTTGGTATCTGCGCTCTGCTGAAGCCAGTTACCTTCGGAAAAAGAGTTGGTAGCTCTTGATCCGGCAAAC
AAACCACCGCTGGTAGCGGTGGTTTTTTTGTTTGCAAGCAGCAGATTACGCGCAGAAAAAAAGGATCTCA
AGAAGATCCTTTGATCTTTTCTACGGGGTCTGACGCTCAGTGGAACGAAAACTCACGTTAAGGGATTTTG
GTCATGAGATTATCAAAAAGGATCTTCACCTAGATCCTTTTAAATTAAAAATGAAGTTTTAAATCAATCT
AAAGTATATATGAGTAAACTTGGTCTGACAGTTACCAATGCTTAATCAGTGAGGCACCTATCTCAGCGAT
CTGTCTATTTCGTTCATCCATAGTTGCCTGACTCCCCGTCGTGTAGATAACTACGATACGGGAGGGCTTA
CCATCTGGCCCCAGTGCTGCAATGATACCGCGAGACCCACGCTCACCGGCTCCAGATTTATCAGCAATAA
ACCAGCCAGCCGGAAGGGCCGAGCGCAGAAGTGGTCCTGCAACTTTATCCGCCTCCATCCAGTCTATTAA
TTGTTGCCGGGAAGCTAGAGTAAGTAGTTCGCCAGTTAATAGTTTGCGCAACGTTGTTGCCATTGCTGCA
GGCATCGTGGTGTCACGCTCGTCGTTTGGTATGGCTTCATTCAGCTCCGGTTCCCAACGATCAAGGCGAG
TTACATGATCCCCCATGTTGTGCAAAAAAGCGGTTAGCTCCTTCGGTCCTCCGATCGTTGTCAGAAGTAA
GTTGGCCGCAGTGTTATCACTCATGGTTATGGCAGCACTGCATAATTCTCTTACTGTCATGCCATCCGTA
AGATGCTTTTCTGTGACTGGTGAGTACTCAACCAAGTCATTCTGAGAATAGTGTATGCGGCGACCGAGTT
GCTCTTGCCCGGCGTCAACACGGGATAATACCGCGCCACATAGCAGAACTTTAAAAGTGCTCATCATTGG
AAAACGTTCTTCGGGGCGAAAACTCTCAAGGATCTTACCGCTGTTGAGATCCAGTTCGATGTAACCCACT
CGTGCACCCAACTGATCTTCAGCATCTTTTACTTTCACCAGCGTTTCTGGGTGAGCAAAAACAGGAAGGC
AAAATGCCGCAAAAAAGGGAATAAGGGCGACACGGAAATGTTGAATACTCATACTCTTCCTTTTTCAATA
TTATTGAAGCATTTATCAGGGTTATTGTCTCATGAGCGGATACATATTTGAATGTATTTAGAAAAATAAA
CAAATAGGGGTTCCGCGCACATTTCCCCGAAAAGTGCCACCTGACGTCTAAGAAACCATTATTATCATGA
CATTAACCTATAAAAATAGGCGTATCACGAGGCCCTTTCGTCTTCAAGAATTAATTCTCATGTTTGACAG
CTTATCATCGATAAGCTGACTCATGTTGGTATTGTGAAATAGACGCAGATCGGGAACACTGAAAAATAAC
AGTTATTATTCGA
