>Addgene plasmid #128532 | pMJA157 | depositor partial sequence | sequence record 246377 | Ber e 1 gene
GAGGCTGAAGCTCAGGAGGAGGCTCGCGAGCAGATGCAGAGACAGCAGATGCTCAGCCACTGCCGGATGT
ATATGAGACAGCAGATGGAGGAGAGCACGTACCAGACCATGCCCAGGCGGGGAATGGAGCCGCATATGAG
CGAGTGCTGCGAGCAGCTGGAGGGGATGGACGAGAGCTGCAGATGCGAAGGCTTAAGGATGATGATGAGG
ATGATGCAACAGAAGGAGATGCAACCCCGAGGGGAGCAGATGCGAAGGATGATGAGGCTGGCCGAGAATA
TCCCTTCCCGCTGCAACCTCAGTCCCATGAGATGCCCCATGGGTGGCTCCATTGCCGGGTTCTGA
